Addgene plasmid #200932: pCAGGS-MTS(S34A)-EGFP-V5
Purpose: expresses MTS(S34A)-EGFP-V5 in mammalian cells
Depositing lab: Hung-Chun Chang. Depositing organization: Lingang Laboratory.
Backbone
  Vector backbone: pCAGGS
  Backbone size w/o insert (bp): 4859
  Total vector size (bp): 5708
  Vector type: Mammalian Expression
Growth in bacteria
  Bacterial resistance: Ampicillin, 100 μg/mL
  Growth temperature: 37°C
  Growth strain: DH5alpha
  Copy number: High Copy
Gene/Insert
  Gene/Insert name: EGFP
  Insert size (bp): 849
  Mutation: S34A in MTS
  Promoter: CAG
  Tag / fusion protein: V5 (C terminal on insert); mitochondrial targeting sequence (MTS) (N terminal on insert)
  Cloning method: Restriction Enzyme; 5′ cloning site NotI (not destroyed); 3′ cloning site MluI (not destroyed)
  Sequencing primers: 5′ GTTCGGCTTCTGGCGTGTGAC; 3′ TATGTCCTTCCGAGTGAGAGAC
Terms and licenses: Academic/Nonprofit Terms; Industry Terms: Not Available to Industry
How to cite: pCAGGS-MTS(S34A)-EGFP-V5 was a gift from Hung-Chun Chang (Addgene plasmid # 200932 ; http://n2t.net/addgene:200932 ; RRID:Addgene_200932)
