[The description below was written by a language model from this plasmid's Addgene catalogue record and pLannotate feature annotations shown in this document.]
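Description:
pCAGGS-MTS(S34A)-EGFP-V5 is a mammalian expression plasmid of about 5.7 kb built on the pCAGGS backbone. It is propagated in E. coli from a high-copy ColE1/pUC-type origin under ampicillin selection (β-lactamase with its own promoter). The record lists no mammalian selection marker, so the plasmid appears suited to transient expression. The backbone also carries remnants of the lac promoter/operator region, an SV40 origin of replication, which can support episomal amplification in cells expressing SV40 large T antigen, and an SV40 polyadenylation signal.

Expression is driven by the strong, broadly active CAG promoter, annotated here as the CMV immediate-early enhancer, the chicken β-actin promoter and a chimeric β-actin/β-globin intron. The transcript is terminated by the rabbit β-globin poly(A) signal. The short HBB fragments flagged on either side of the insert most likely reflect β-globin exon sequence belonging to the pCAGGS cassette rather than part of the fusion protein. The insert, cloned between NotI and MluI sites that are both retained, encodes an N-terminal mitochondrial targeting sequence fused to EGFP, followed by a C-terminal V5 epitope tag. The feature table matches the targeting sequence to an N-terminal fragment of human TFAM, the mitochondrial transcription factor A. It carries a serine-to-alanine substitution at position 34.

The construct lets the localisation of the reporter be followed by green fluorescence and detected or immunoprecipitated through V5. An alanine substitution removes a potential phosphorylation site, so a likely use is comparison with a wild-type MTS reporter to test the role of this residue in mitochondrial import or processing. The record itself states only that the plasmid expresses the fusion in mammalian cells.
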