Features (pLannotate 1.2.2; 20 found; start..end, strand, type, name):
      5..384     +  enhancer       CMV enhancer: human cytomegalovirus immediate early enhancer
    386..661     +  promoter       chicken β-actin promoter: No description available
    662..1678    +  intron         chimeric intron: chimera between introns from chicken β-actin and rabbit β-globin
   1676..1732    +  CDS            HBB (fragment): HBB_LEPEU - Experimental evidence at protein level: Swiss-Prot protein existence level 1. Involved in oxygen transport from the lung to the various peripheral tissues. From Lepus europaeus (European hare).
   1745..1873    +  CDS            TFAM (fragment): TFAM_HUMAN - Also known as TCF6, TCF6L2. Experimental evidence at protein level: Swiss-Prot protein existence level 1. Binds to the mitochondrial light strand promoter and functions in mitochondrial transcription regulation (PubMed:29445193, PubMed:32183942). Component of the mitochondrial transcription initiation complex, composed at least of TFB2M, TFAM and POLRMT that is required for basal transcription of mitochondrial DNA (PubMed:29149603). In this complex, TFAM recruits POLRMT to a specific promoter whereas TFB2M induces structural changes in POLRMT to enable promoter opening and trappin
   1877..2593    +  CDS            EGFP: EGFP is a basic (constitutively fluorescent) green fluorescent protein published in 1996, derived from Aequorea victoria. It is reported to be a rapidly-maturing weak dimer with moderate acid sensitivity.
   2612..2653    +  CDS            V5 tag: epitope tag from simian virus 5
   2657..2734    +  CDS            HBB (fragment): HBB_PONPY - Experimental evidence at transcript level: Swiss-Prot protein existence level 2. Involved in oxygen transport from the lung to the various peripheral tissues. From Pongo pygmaeus (Bornean orangutan).
   2805..2860    +  polyA_signal   β-globin poly(A) signal: rabbit β-globin polyadenylation signal (Gil and Proudfoot, 1987)
   3245..3261    -  protein_bind   lac operator: The lac repressor binds to the lac operator to inhibit transcription in E. coli. This inhibition can be relieved by adding lactose or isopropyl-β-D-thiogalactopyranoside (IPTG). lac repressor encoded by lacI
   3269..3299    -  promoter       lac promoter: promoter for the E. coli lac operon
   3314..3335    -  protein_bind   CAP binding site: CAP binding activates transcription in the presence of cAMP. E. coli catabolite activator protein
   3348..3387    -  CDS            lacI (fragment): lac repressor; lacI; The lac repressor binds to the lac operator to inhibit transcription in E. coli. This inhibition can be relieved by adding lactose or isopropyl-β-D-thiogalactopyranoside (IPTG).
   3394..3416    +  promoter       SV40 promoter (fragment): SV40 enhancer and early promoter
   3440..3575    +  rep_origin     SV40 ori: SV40 origin of replication
   3595..3729    +  polyA_signal   SV40 poly(A) signal: SV40 polyadenylation signal
   3731..3785    -  CDS            lacI (fragment): lac repressor; lacI; The lac repressor binds to the lac operator to inhibit transcription in E. coli. This inhibition can be relieved by adding lactose or isopropyl-β-D-thiogalactopyranoside (IPTG).
   3968..4556    -  rep_origin     ori: high-copy-number ColE1/pMB1/pBR322/pUC origin of replication
   4727..5587    -  CDS            AmpR: β-lactamase; bla; confers resistance to ampicillin, carbenicillin, and related antibiotics
   5588..5692    -  promoter       AmpR promoter: bla
>Addgene plasmid #200932 | pCAGGS-MTS(S34A)-EGFP-V5 | addgene full sequence | sequence record 409413 | Addgene NGS Result
GGTCGACATTGATTATTGACTAGTTATTAATAGTAATCAATTACGGGGTCATTAGTTCATAGCCCATATA
TGGAGTTCCGCGTTACATAACTTACGGTAAATGGCCCGCCTGGCTGACCGCCCAACGACCCCCGCCCATT
GACGTCAATAATGACGTATGTTCCCATAGTAACGCCAATAGGGACTTTCCATTGACGTCAATGGGTGGAG
TATTTACGGTAAACTGCCCACTTGGCAGTACATCAAGTGTATCATATGCCAAGTACGCCCCCTATTGACG
TCAATGACGGTAAATGGCCCGCCTGGCATTATGCCCAGTACATGACCTTATGGGACTTTCCTACTTGGCA
GTACATCTACGTATTAGTCATCGCTATTACCATGGTCGAGGTGAGCCCCACGTTCTGCTTCACTCTCCCC
ATCTCCCCCCCCTCCCCACCCCCAATTTTGTATTTATTTATTTTTTAATTATTTTGTGCAGCGATGGGGG
CGGGGGGGGGGGGGGGGGGGGCGGGGGGGGGGGGGGGGGGGGGGGGGGSGGGGSGGGGCGAGGCGGAGAG
GTGCGGCGGCAGCCAATCAGAGCGGCGCGCTCCGAAAGTTTCCTTTTATGGCGAGGCGGCGGCGGCGGCG
GCCCTATAAAAAGCGAAGCGCGCGGCGGGCGGGAGTCGCTGCGCGCTGCCTTCGCCCCGTGCCCCGCTCC
GCCGCCGCCTCGCGCCGCCCGCCCCGGCTCTGACTGACCGCGTTACTCCCACAGGTGAGCGGGCGGGACG
GCCCTTCTCCTCCGGGCTGTAATTAGCGCTTGGTTTAATGACGGCTTGTTTCTTTTCTGTGGCTGCGTGA
AAGCCTTGAGGGGCTCCGGGAGGGCCCTTTGTGCGGGGGGAGCGGCTCGGGGGGTGCGTGCGTGTGTGTG
TGCGTGGGGAGCGCCGCGTGCGGCTCCGCGCTGCCCGGCGGCTGTGAGCGCTGCGGGCGCGGCGCGGGGC
TTTGTGCGCTCCGCAGTGTGCGCGAGGGGAGCGCGGCCGGGGGCGGTGCCCCGCGGTGCGGGGGGGGCTG
CGAGGGGAACAAAGGCTGCGTGCGGGGTGTGTGCGTGGGGGGGTGAGCAGGGGGTGTGGGCGCGTCGGTC
GGGCTGCAACCCCCCCTGCACCCCCCTCCCCGAGTTGCTGAGCACGGCCCGGCTTCGGGTGCGGGGCTCC
GTACGGGGCGTGGCGCGGGGCTCGCCGTGCCGGGCGGGGGGTGGCGGCAGGTGGGGGTGCCGGGCGGGGC
GGGGCCGCCTCGGGCCGGGGRGGGCTCGGGGGRGGGGCGCGGCGGCCCCCGGAGCGCCGGCGGCTGTCGA
GGCGCGGCGAGCCGCAGCCATTGCCTTTTATGGTAATCGTGCGAGAGGGCGCAGGGACTTCCTTTGTCCC
AAATCTGTGCGGAGCCGAAATCTGGGAGGCGCCGCCGCACCCCCTCTAGCGGGCGCGGGGCGAAGCGGTG
CGGCGCCGGCAGGAAGGAAATGGGCGGGGAGGGCCTTCGTGCGTCGCCGCGCCGCCGTCCCCTTCTCCCT
CTCCAGCCTCGGGGCTGTCCGCGGGGGGACGGCTGCCTTCGGGGGGGACGGGGCAGGGCGGGGTTCGGCT
TCTGGCGTGTGACCGGCGGCTCTAGAGCCTCTGCTAACCATGTTCATGCCTTCTTCTTTTTCCTACAGCT
CCTGGGCAACGTGCTGGTTATTGTGCTGTCTCATCATTTTGGCAAAGAATTCATATGCGGCCGCATGGCG
TTTCTCCGAAGCATGTGGGGCGTGCTGAGTGCCCTGGGAAGGTCTGGAGCAGAGCTGTGCACCGGCTGTG
GAAGTCGACTGCGCTCCCCCTTCGCTTTTGTGTATTTACCGAGGTGGTTTTCAAAGCTTGTGAGCAAGGG
CGAGGAGCTGTTCACCGGGGTGGTGCCCATCCTGGTCGAGCTGGACGGCGACGTAAACGGCCACAAGTTC
AGCGTGTCCGGCGAGGGCGAGGGCGATGCCACCTACGGCAAGCTGACCCTGAAGTTCATCTGCACCACCG
GCAAGCTGCCCGTGCCCTGGCCCACCCTCGTGACCACCCTGACCTACGGCGTGCAGTGCTTCAGCCGCTA
CCCCGACCACATGAAGCAGCACGACTTCTTCAAGTCCGCCATGCCCGAAGGCTACGTCCAGGAGCGCACC
ATCTTCTTCAAGGACGACGGCAACTACAAGACCCGCGCCGAGGTGAAGTTCGAGGGCGACACCCTGGTGA
ACCGCATCGAGCTGAAGGGCATCGACTTCAAGGAGGACGGCAACATCCTGGGGCACAAGCTGGAGTACAA
CTACAACAGCCACAACGTCTATATCATGGCCGACAAGCAGAAGAACGGCATCAAGGTGAACTTCAAGATC
CGCCACAACATCGAGGACGGCAGCGTGCAGCTCGCCGACCACTACCAGCAGAACACCCCCATCGGCGACG
GCCCCGTGCTGCTGCCCGACAACCACTACCTGAGCACCCAGTCCGCCCTGAGCAAAGACCCCAACGAGAA
GCGCGATCACATGGTCCTGCTGGAGTTCGTGACCGCCGCCGGGATCACTCTCGGCATGGACGAGCTGTAC
AAGACGCGTGAAGGTACCAGGGGTAAGCCTATCCCTAACCCTCTCCTCGGTCTCGATTCTACGTAAGAAT
TCACTCCTCAGGTGCAGGCTGCCTATCAGAAGGTGGTGGCTGGTGTGGCCAATGCCCTGGCTCACAAATA
CCACTGAGATCTTTTTCCCTCTGCCAAAAATTATGGGGACATCATGAAGCCCCTTGAGCATCTGACTTCT
GGCTAATAAAGGAAATTTATTTTCATTGCAATAGTGTGTTGGAATTTTTTGTGTCTCTCACTCGGAAGGA
CATATGGGAGGGCAAATCATTTAAAACATCAGAATGAGTATTTGGTTTAGAGTTTGGCAACATATGCCCA
TATGCTGGCTGCCATGAACAAAGGTTGGCTATAAAGAGGTCATCAGTATATGAAACAGCCCCCTGCTGTC
CATTCCTTATTCCATAGAAAAGCCTTGACTTGAGGTTAGATTTTTTTTATATTTTGTTTTGTGTTATTTT
TTTCTTTAACATCCCTAAAATTTTCCTTACATGTTTTACTAGCCAGATTTTTCCTCCTCTCCTGACTACT
CCCAGTCATAGCTGTCCCTCTTCTCTTATGGAGATCCCTCGACCTGCAGCCCAAGCTTGGCGTAATCATG
GTCATAGCTGTTTCCTGTGTGAAATTGTTATCCGCTCACAATTCCACACAACATACGAGCCGGAAGCATA
AAGTGTAAAGCCTGGGGTGCCTAATGAGTGAGCTAACTCACATTAATTGCGTTGCGCTCACTGCCCGCTT
TCCAGTCGGGAAACCTGTCGTGCCAGCGGATCCGCATCTCAATTAGTCAGCAACCATAGTCCCGCCCCTA
ACTCCGCCCATCCCGCCCCTAACTCCGCCCAGTTCCGCCCATTCTCCGCCCCATGGCTGACTAATTTTTT
TTATTTATGCAGAGGCCGAGGCCGCCTCGGCCTCTGAGCTATTCCAGAAGTAGTGAGGAGGCTTTTTTGG
AGGCCTAGGCTTTTGCAAAAAGCTAACTTGTTTATTGCAGCTTATAATGGTTACAAATAAAGCAATAGCA
TCACAAATTTCACAAATAAAGCATTTTTTTCACTGCATTCTAGTTGTGGTTTGTCCAAACTCATCAATGT
ATCTTATCATGTCTGGATCCGCTGCATTAATGAATCGGCCAACGCGCGGGGAGAGGCGGTTTGCGTATTG
GGCGCTCTTCCGCTTCCTCGCTCACTGACTCGCTGCGCTCGGTCGTTCGGCTGCGGCGAGCGGTATCAGC
TCACTCAAAGGCGGTAATACGGTTATCCACAGAATCAGGGGATAACGCAGGAAAGAACATGTGAGCAAAA
GGCCAGCAAAAGGCCAGGAACCGTAAAAAGGCCGCGTTGCTGGCGTTTTTCCATAGGCTCCGCCCCCCTG
ACGAGCATCACAAAAATCGACGCTCAAGTCAGAGGTGGCGAAACCCGACAGGACTATAAAGATACCAGGC
GTTTCCCCCTGGAAGCTCCCTCGTGCGCTCTCCTGTTCCGACCCTGCCGCTTACCGGATACCTGTCCGCC
TTTCTCCCTTCGGGAAGCGTGGCGCTTTCTCATAGCTCACGCTGTAGGTATCTCAGTTCGGTGTAGGTCG
TTCGCTCCAAGCTGGGCTGTGTGCACGAACCCCCCGTTCAGCCCGACCGCTGCGCCTTATCCGGTAACTA
TCGTCTTGAGTCCAACCCGGTAAGACACGACTTATCGCCACTGGCAGCAGCCACTGGTAACAGGATTAGC
AGAGCGAGGTATGTAGGCGGTGCTACAGAGTTCTTGAAGTGGTGGCCTAACTACGGCTACACTAGAAGAA
CAGTATTTGGTATCTGCGCTCTGCTGAAGCCAGTTACCTTCGGAAAAAGAGTTGGTAGCTCTTGATCCGG
CAAACAAACCACCGCTGGTAGCGGTGGTTTTTTTGTTTGCAAGCAGCAGATTACGCGCAGAAAAAAAGGA
TCTCAAGAAGATCCTTTGATCTTTTCTACGGGGTCTGACGCTCAGTGGAACGAAAACTCACGTTAAGGGA
TTTTGGTCATGAGATTATCAAAAAGGATCTTCACCTAGATCCTTTTAAATTAAAAATGAAGTTTTAAATC
AATCTAAAGTATATATGAGTAAACTTGGTCTGACAGTTACCAATGCTTAATCAGTGAGGCACCTATCTCA
GCGATCTGTCTATTTCGTTCATCCATAGTTGCCTGACTCCCCGTCGTGTAGATAACTACGATACGGGAGG
GCTTACCATCTGGCCCCAGTGCTGCAATGATACCGCGAGACCCACGCTCACCGGCTCCAGATTTATCAGC
AATAAACCAGCCAGCCGGAAGGGCCGAGCGCAGAAGTGGTCCTGCAACTTTATCCGCCTCCATCCAGTCT
ATTAATTGTTGCCGGGAAGCTAGAGTAAGTAGTTCGCCAGTTAATAGTTTGCGCAACGTTGTTGCCATTG
CTACAGGCATCGTGGTGTCACGCTCGTCGTTTGGTATGGCTTCATTCAGCTCCGGTTCCCAACGATCAAG
GCGAGTTACATGATCCCCCATGTTGTGCAAAAAAGCGGTTAGCTCCTTCGGTCCTCCGATCGTTGTCAGA
AGTAAGTTGGCCGCAGTGTTATCACTCATGGTTATGGCAGCACTGCATAATTCTCTTACTGTCATGCCAT
CCGTAAGATGCTTTTCTGTGACTGGTGAGTACTCAACCAAGTCATTCTGAGAATAGTGTATGCGGCGACC
GAGTTGCTCTTGCCCGGCGTCAATACGGGATAATACCGCGCCACATAGCAGAACTTTAAAAGTGCTCATC
ATTGGAAAACGTTCTTCGGGGCGAAAACTCTCAAGGATCTTACCGCTGTTGAGATCCAGTTCGATGTAAC
CCACTCGTGCACCCAACTGATCTTCAGCATCTTTTACTTTCACCAGCGTTTCTGGGTGAGCAAAAACAGG
AAGGCAAAATGCCGCAAAAAAGGGAATAAGGGCGACACGGAAATGTTGAATACTCATACTCTTCCTTTTT
CAATATTATTGAAGCATTTATCAGGGTTATTGTCTCATGAGCGGATACATATTTGAATGTATTTAGAAAA
ATAAACAAATAGGGGTTCCGCGCACATTTCCCCGAAAAGTGCCACCTG
